>Addgene plasmid #122597 | pBT13-splitD | addgene full sequence | sequence record 238885 | Addgene NGS Result
CTT
[78 nt withheld, positions 4-81]
CTCAGGC
[84 nt withheld, positions 89-172]
GTTGAT
[32 nt withheld, positions 179-210]
TTTTGAATCTTTACCTACACATTACTCA
[44 nt withheld, positions 239-282]
TTGCGTTGAAATAAAGGCTTCTCCC
[46 nt withheld, positions 308-353]
T
[36 nt withheld, positions 355-390]
TTCTT
[40 nt withheld, positions 396-435]
TATTAGTAGAATTGATGCCG
[172 nt withheld, positions 456-627]
G
[80 nt withheld, positions 629-708]
CTCTAATCCTGACCTGTTGGAGTTTGCTTCCGGTCTGGTTCGCTTTGAA
[62 nt withheld, positions 758-819]
CCGCTTTGCTTCTGACTATAATAGTCAGGGTAAAGACCTG
[116 nt withheld, positions 860-975]
TATTACCCCCTCTGGCAAAACTTCTTTTGCAAAAGCCTCTCGCTATTTTGGTTTTTATCGTCGTCTGGTA
AACGAGGGTTATGATAGTGTTGCTCTTACT
[44 nt withheld, positions 1076-1119]
ATGTGGTATTCCTAAATCTCAACTGATGAATCTTTCT
[50 nt withheld, positions 1157-1206]
T
[57 nt withheld, positions 1208-1264]
C
[33 nt withheld, positions 1266-1298]
CCAATTTACTACT
[83 nt withheld, positions 1312-1394]
TCTTGTCAAGATTACTCTTGATGAAGGTCAGCCAGCCTATGCGCCTGGTCTGTACACCGTTCATCTGTCC
TCTTTCAAAGTTGGTCAGTTCGGTTCC
[262 nt withheld, positions 1492-1753]
TGTAGCCGTTGCTACCCTCGTTCCG
[48 nt withheld, positions 1779-1826]
A
[161 nt withheld, positions 1828-1988]
GGAGTAGAAGAGCTCCCTATCAGTGATAGAGATTGACATCCCTATCAGTGATAGAGATACTGAGCACGAA
TCTGAAAGAGGAGAAAGGATCTATGGCGAGTAGCGAAGACGTTATCAAAGAGTTCATGCGTTTCAAAGTT
CGTATGGAAGGTTCCGTTAACGGTCACGAGTTCGAAATCGAAGGTGAAGGTGAAGGTCGTCCGTACGAAG
GTACCCAGACCGCTAAACTGAAAGTTACCAAAGGTGGTCCGCTGCCGTTCGCTTGGGACATCCTGTCCCC
GCAGTTCCAGTACGGTTCCAAAGCTTACGTTAAACACCCGGCTGACATCCCGGACTACCTGAAACTGTCC
TTCCCGGAAGGTTTCAAATGGGAACGTGTTATGAACTTCGAAGACGGTGGTGTTGTTACCGTTACCCAGG
ACTCCTCCCTGCAAGACGGTGAGTTCATCTACAAAGTTAAACTGCGTGGTACCAACTTCCCGTCCGACGG
TCCGGTTATGCAGAAAAAAACCATGGGTTGGGAAGCTTCCACCGAACGTATGTACCCGGAAGACGGTGCT
CTGAAAGGTGAAATCAAAATGCGTCTGAAACTGAAAGACGGTGGTCACTACGACGCTGAAGTTAAAACCA
CCTACATGGCTAAAAAACCGGTTCAGCTGCCGGGTGCTTACAAAACCGACATCAAACTGGACATCACCTC
CCACAACGAAGACTACACCATCGTTGAACAGTACGAACGTGCTGAAGGTCGTCACTCCACCGGTGCTTAA
TAAGGATCTCCAGGCATCAAATAAAACGAAAGGCTCAGTCGAAAGACTGGGCCTTTCGTTTTATCTGTTG
TTTGTCGGTGAACGCTCTCTACTAGAGTCACACTGGCTCACCTTCGGGTGGGCCTTTCTGCGTTTATACA
GGTGGCACTTTTCGGGGAAATGTGCGCGGAACCCCTATTTGTTTATTTTTCTAAATACATTCAAATATGT
ATCCGCTCATGAATTAATTCTTAGAAAAACTCATCGAGCATCAAATGAAACTGCAATTTATTCATATCAG
GATTATCAATACCATATTTTTGAAAAAGCCGTTTCTGTAATGAAGGAGAAAACTCACCGAGGCAGTTCCA
TAGGATGGCAAGATCCTGGTATCGGTCTGCGATTCCGACTCGTCCAACATCAATACAACCTATTAATTTC
CCCTCGTCAAAAATAAGGTTATCAAGTGAGAAATCACCATGAGTGACGACTGAATCCGGTGAGAATGGCA
AAAGTTTATGCATTTCTTTCCAGACTTGTTCAACAGGCCAGCCATTACGCTCGTCATCAAAATCACTCGC
ATCAACCAAACCGTTATTCATTCGTGATTGCGCCTGAGCGAGACGAAATACGCGATCGCTGTTAAAAGGA
CAATTACAAACAGGAATCGAATGCAACCGGCGCAGGAACACTGCCAGCGCATCAACAATATTTTCACCTG
AATCAGGATATTCTTCTAATACCTGGAATGCTGTTTTCCCGGGGATCGCAGTGGTGAGTAACCATGCATC
ATCAGGAGTACGGATAAAATGCTTGATGGTCGGAAGAGGCATAAATTCCGTCAGCCAGTTTAGTCTGACC
ATCTCATCTGTAACATCATTGGCAACGCTACCTTTGCCATGTTTCAGAAACAACTCTGGCGCATCGGGCT
TCCCATACAATCGATAGATTGTCGCACCTGATTGCCCGACATTATCGCGAGCCCATTTATACCCATATAA
ATCAGCATCCATGTTGGAATTTAATCGCGGCCTAGAGCAAGACGTTTCCCGTTGAATATGGCTCATAACA
CCCCTTGTATTACTGTTTATGTAAGCAGACAGTTTTATTGTTCATGAAGGCCAAATAGGCCGTTCAGATC
CTTCCGTATTTAGCCAGTATGTTCTCTAGTGTGGTTCGTTGTTTTTGCGTGAGCCATGAGAACGAACCAT
TGAGATCATGCTTACTTTGCATGTCACTCAAAAATTTTGCCTCAAAACTGGTGAGCTGAATTTTTGCAGT
TAAAGCATCGTGTAGTGTTTTTCTTAGTCCGTTACGTAGGTAGGAATCTGATGTAATGGTTGTTGGTATT
TTGTCACCATTCATTTTTATCTGGTTGTTCTCAAGTTCGGTTACGAGATCCATTTGTCTATCTAGTTCAA
CTTGGAAAATCAACGTATCAGTCGGGCGGCCTCGCTTATCAACCACCAATTTCATATTGCTGTAAGTGTT
TAAATCTTTACTTATTGGTTTCAAAACCCATTGGTTAAGCCTTTTAAACTCATGGTAGTTATTTTCAAGC
ATTAACATGAACTTAAATTCATCAAGGCTAATCTCTATATTTGCCTTGTGAGTTTTCTTTTGTGTTAGTT
CTTTTAATAACCACTCATAAATCCTCATAGAGTATTTGTTTTCAAAAGACTTAACATGTTCCAGATTATA
TTTTATGAATTTTTTTAACTGGAAAAGATAAGGCAATATCTCTTCACTAAAAACTAATTCTAATTTTTCG
CTTGAGAACTTGGCATAGTTTGTCCACTGGAAAATCTCAAAGCCTTTAACCAAAGGATTCCTGATTTCCA
CAGTTCTCGTCATCAGCTCTCTGGTTGCTTTAGCTAATACACCATAAGCATTTTCCCTACTGATGTTCAT
CATCTGAGCGTATTGGTTATAAGTGAACGATACCGTCCGTTCTTTCCTTGTAGGGTTTTCAATCGTGGGG
TTGAGTAGTGCCACACAGCATAAAATTAGCTTGGTTTCATGCTCCGTTAAGTCATAGCGACTAATCGCTA
GTTCATTTGCTTTGAAAACAACTAATTCAGACATACATCTCAATTGGTCTAGGTGATTTTAATCACTATA
CCAATTGAGATGGGCTAGTCAATGATAATTACTAGTCCTTTTCCTTTGAGTTGTGGGTATCTGTAAATTC
TGCTAGACCTTTGCTGGAAAACTTGTAAATTCTGCTAGACCCTCTGTAAATTCCGCTAGACCTTTGTGTG
TTTTTTTTGTTTATATTCAAGTGGTTATAATTTATAGAATAAAGAAAGAATAAAAAAAGATAAAAAGAAT
AGATCCCAGCCCTGTGTATAACTCACTACTTTAGTCAGTTCCGCAGTATTACAAAAGGATGTCGCAAACG
CTGTTTGCTCCTCTACAAAACAGACCTTAAAACCCTAAAGGCTTAAGTAGCACCCTCGCAAGCTCGGGCA
AATCGCTGAATATTCCTTTTGTCTCCGACCATCAGGCACCTGAGTCGCTGTCTTTTTCGTGACATTCAGT
TCGCTGCGCTCACGGCTCTGGCAGTGAATGGGGGTAAATGGCACTACAGGCGCCTTTTATGGATTCATGC
AAGGAAACTACCCATAATACAAGAAAAGCCCGTCACGGGCTTCTCAGGGCGTTTTATGGCGGGTCTGCTA
TGTGGTGCTATCTGACTTTTTGCTGTTCAGCAGTTCCTGCCCTCTGATTTTCCAGTCTGACCACTTCGGA
TTATCCCGTGACAGGTCATTCAGACTGGCTAATGCACCCAGTAAGGCAGCGGTATCATCAACAGGCTTAC
CCGTCTTACTGTCAAGAGGACATCCGGTCAAATAAAACGAAAGGCTCAGTCGAAAGACTGGGCCTTTCGT
TTTGCTGAGGAGACTTAGGGACCCTGCTCTTCT
Features (pLannotate 1.2.2; 15 found; start..end, strand, type, name):
    920..1255    +  CDS            M13 gene X (sequence partly withheld): pX; X; replication
   1267..1530    +  CDS            M13 gene V (sequence partly withheld): pV; V; replication
   1532..1633    +  CDS            M13 gene VII (sequence withheld): pVII; VII; minor coat protein
   1630..1725    +  CDS            IX (sequence withheld): G9P_BPM13 - Experimental evidence at protein level: Swiss-Prot protein existence level 1. May initiate with G7P the virion concomitant assembly-budding process, by interacting with the packaging signal of the viral genome. The assembly-budding takes place at the host inner membrane. In turn, G7P and G9P are present at the end of the filamentous virion that emerges first from the bacterial host. From Enterobacteria phage M13 (Bacteriophage M13).
   1725..1946    +  CDS            M13 gene VIII (sequence partly withheld): pVIII; VIII; major coat protein
   1953..1988    +  terminator     fd terminator (fragment) (sequence withheld): central terminator from bacteriophage fd (Otsuka and Kunisawa, 1982)
   2002..2055    +  promoter       PLtetO-1 promoter (fragment): modified phage lambda PL promoter with tet operator sites (Lutz and Bujard, 1997)
   2081..2758    +  CDS            mRFP1: monomeric derivative of DsRed (Campbell et al., 2002)
   2776..2847    +  terminator     rrnB T1 terminator: transcription terminator T1 from the E. coli rrnB gene
   2863..2890    +  terminator     T7Te terminator: phage T7 early transcription terminator
   2923..2980    +  promoter       AmpR promoter (fragment): bla
   2989..3804    -  CDS            KanR: aminoglycoside phosphotransferase; aph(3')-Ia; confers resistance to kanamycin in bacteria or G418 (Geneticin®) in eukaryotes
   3872..4822    -  CDS            Rep101: RepA protein needed for replication with the pSC101 origin; rep101
   4870..5092    -  rep_origin     pSC101 ori: low-copy replication origin that requires the Rep101 protein
   5587..5631    +  terminator     rrnB T1 terminator: transcription terminator T1 from the E. coli rrnB gene
