[The description below was written by a language model from this plasmid's Addgene catalogue record and pLannotate feature annotations shown in this document.]
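Description:
pBT13-splitD is a low-copy bacterial plasmid built on the pBT13 backbone that carries part of the M13 filamentous bacteriophage genome, so that recombinant M13 phage can be assembled by SapI Golden Gate cloning. It replicates in E. coli from the pSC101 origin together with its cognate Rep101 (RepA) initiator protein, which keeps copy number low, and it is selected with kanamycin through an aph(3')-Ia KanR cassette. The depositor notes that even at low copy the plasmid imposes a growth defect on the host. That effect is plausibly due to the phage genes it carries, although the record does not give a cause.

The annotated phage segment runs contiguously through gene X and gene V (replication and single-stranded DNA binding functions), the minor coat protein genes VII and IX, and gene VIII encoding the major coat protein, ending at a fragment of the fd central terminator. About 900 nt upstream of gene X are unannotated, and the table does not show what they contain. Other M13 genes, such as III, VI, I and IV, do not appear in the table, which fits the "split" name and suggests that this plasmid supplies only one portion of the genome, with the rest coming from companion fragments. Immediately downstream of the phage genes is an mRFP1 cassette driven by a PLtetO-1 promoter fragment and closed by rrnB T1 and T7Te terminators. Its position suggests a red visual marker or dropout cassette for screening assemblies, but the record does not state this role, and the SapI sites themselves are not annotated. The associated publication concerns continuous evolution of base editors, which suggests that the plasmid is used to construct selection phage for such phage-assisted evolution experiments.
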