Addgene plasmid #122597: pBT13-splitD
Purpose: clone M13 phage by SapI Golden Gate
Depositing lab: David Liu. Depositing organization: Broad Institute. Publication: Continuous evolution of base editors with expanded target compatibility and improved activity. Thuronyi BW, Koblan LW, Levy JM, Yeh WH, Zheng C, Newby GA, Wilson C, Bhaumik M, Shubina-Oleinik O, Holt JR, Liu DR. Nat Biotechnol. 2019 Jul 22. pii: 10.1038/s41587-019-0193-0. doi: 10.1038/s41587-019-0193-0. PubMed 31332326.
Backbone
  Vector backbone: pBT13
  Vector type: Bacterial Expression
Growth in bacteria
  Bacterial resistance: Kanamycin, 50 μg/mL
  Growth temperature: 37°C
  Growth strain: NEB Stable
  Copy number: Low Copy
Gene/Insert
  Gene/Insert name: M13 bacteriophage genes
  Cloning method: Gibson Cloning
Terms and licenses: Academic/Nonprofit Terms; Industry Terms: Not Available to Industry
Depositor comments: low copy vector, confers a growth defect Please visit https://benchling.com/s/b6NvqFy7 for additional information.
How to cite: pBT13-splitD was a gift from David Liu (Addgene plasmid # 122597 ; http://n2t.net/addgene:122597 ; RRID:Addgene_122597)
